Addgene plasmid #230800: AiP20138 - pAAV-AiE0464m_3xC2-minBG-iCre(R297T)-BGHpA
Purpose: AiE0464m_3xC2 is an enhancer sequence, designed to drive AAV-mediated transgene expression in specific populations of brain cells
Depositing lab: Allen Institute for Brain Science & Bosiljka Tasic. Depositing organization: Allen Institute. Publication: A suite of enhancer AAVs and transgenic mouse lines for genetic access to cortical cell types. Ben-Simon Y, Hooper M, Narayan S, Daigle TL, Dwivedi D, Way SW, Oster A, Stafford DA, Mich JK, Taormina MJ, Martinez RA, Opitz-Araya X, Roth JR, Alexander JR, Allen S, Amster A, Arbuckle J, Ayala A, Baker PM, Bakken TE, Barcelli T, Barta S, Bendrick J, Bertagnolli D, Bielstein C, Bishwakarma P, Bowlus J, Boyer G, Brouner K, Casian B, Casper T, Chakka AB, Chakrabarty R, Chance RK, Chavan S, Clark M, Colbert K, Collman F, Daniel S, Departee M, DiValentin P, Donadio N, Dotson N, Egdorf T, Fliss T, Gabitto M, Garcia J, Gary A, Gasperini M, Gloe J, Goldy J, Gore BB, Graybuck L, Greisman N, Haeseleer F, Halterman C, Haradon Z, Hastings SD, Helback O, Ho W, Hockemeyer D, Huang C, Huff S, Hunker A, Johansen N, Jones D, Juneau Z, Kalmbach B, Kannan M, Khem S, Kussick E, Kutsal R, Larsen R, Lee C, Lee AY, Leibly M, Lenz GH, Li S, Liang E, Lusk N, Madigan Z, Malloy J, Malone J, McCue R, Melchor J, Mollenkopf T, Moosman S, Morin E, Newman D, Ng L, Ngo K, Omstead V, Otto S, Oyama A, Pena N, Pham T, Phillips E, Pom CA, Potekhina L, Ransford S, Ray PL, Rette D, Reynoldson C, Rimorin C, Rocha D, Ruiz A, Sanchez REA, Sawyer L, Sedeno-Cortes A, Sevigny JP, Shapovalova N, Shepard N, Shulga L, Sigler AR, Siverts L, Soliman S, Somasundaram S, Staats B, Stewart K, Szelenyi E, Tieu M, Trader C, Tran A, van Velthoven CTJ, Walker M, Wang Y, Weed N, Wirthlin M, Wood T, Wynalda B, Yao Z, Zhou T, Ariza J, Dee N, Reding M, Ronellenfitch K, Mufti S, Sunkin SM, Smith KA, Esposito L, Waters J, Thyagarajan B, Yao S, Lein ES, Zeng H, Levi BP, Ngai J, Ting JT, Tasic B. Cell. 2025 May 16:S0092-8674(25)00513-6. doi: 10.1016/j.cell.2025.05.002. PubMed 40403729.
Backbone
  Vector backbone: pAAV2
  Vector type: AAV
Growth in bacteria
  Bacterial resistance: Ampicillin, 100 μg/mL
  Growth temperature: 37°C
  Growth strain: NEB Stable
  Copy number: High Copy
Gene/Insert
  Gene/Insert name: iCre(R297T)
  Species: Synthetic
  Promoter: minBG
  Cloning method: Restriction Enzyme; 5′ cloning site BamHI (unknown if destroyed); 3′ cloning site XhoI (unknown if destroyed)
Terms and licenses: Academic/Nonprofit Terms; Industry Terms: Not Available to Industry
How to cite: AiP20138 - pAAV-AiE0464m_3xC2-minBG-iCre(R297T)-BGHpA was a gift from Allen Institute for Brain Science & Bosiljka Tasic (Addgene plasmid # 230800 ; http://n2t.net/addgene:230800 ; RRID:Addgene_230800)
