[The description below was written by a language model from this plasmid's Addgene catalogue record and pLannotate feature annotations shown in this document.]
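Description:
AiP20138 - pAAV-AiE0464m_3xC2-minBG-iCre(R297T)-BGHpA is an AAV transfer plasmid built on a pAAV2 backbone, about 5 kb in total. It is used to package a recombinant adeno-associated virus genome that delivers Cre recombinase to selected brain cell populations. It is maintained in E. coli through a high-copy ColE1/pUC-type origin and selected with ampicillin via the bla gene and its own promoter. An f1 phage origin is also present in the backbone, along with small remnants of the pBR322 bom and rop regions. The annotated sequence shows one full AAV2 inverted terminal repeat downstream of the cassette. Upstream, only two short ITR fragments were detected, which may reflect incomplete annotation or sequencing of this repeat-rich structure, or a partially truncated ITR. The ITRs are the cis elements needed for replication and encapsidation of the intervening DNA when rep, cap and helper functions are supplied in trans.

The payload between the ITRs is a compact enhancer-driven expression unit. AiE0464m_3xC2 is an enhancer sequence; its name suggests three concatenated copies of a core region, though the record does not spell this out. It sits upstream of the minimal promoter minBG, which contributes little activity by itself, so cell-type specificity comes from the enhancer. Neither element is called out in the feature table, but both presumably occupy the unannotated stretch before the coding sequence. They drive iCre(R297T), a synthetic Cre variant carrying an R297T substitution, followed by a bovine growth hormone polyadenylation signal. The recombinase acts on loxP sites, so the virus can be combined with Cre-dependent reporter or effector alleles or vectors to gain genetic access to targeted cells. The record does not specify which brain cell population this enhancer labels.
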