Features (pLannotate 1.2.2; 12 found; start..end, strand, type, name):
     12..39      +  repeat_region  AAV2 ITR (fragment): inverted terminal repeat of adeno-associated virus serotype 2 inverted
     68..95      +  repeat_region  AAV2 ITR (fragment): inverted terminal repeat of adeno-associated virus serotype 2 inverted
    940..1965    +  CDS            cre: RECR_BPP1 - Experimental evidence at protein level: Swiss-Prot protein existence level 1. Catalyzes site-specific recombination between two 34-base- pair LOXP sites. Its role is to maintain the phage genome as a monomeric unit-copy plasmid in the lysogenic state. From Escherichia phage P1 (Bacteriophage P1).
   2005..2116    +  polyA_signal   bGH poly(A) signal: bovine growth hormone polyadenylation signal
   2234..2374    +  repeat_region  AAV2 ITR: inverted terminal repeat of adeno-associated virus serotype 2 inverted
   2379..2430    -  misc_feature   bom (fragment): basis of mobility region from pBR322
   2449..2904    +  rep_origin     f1 ori (sequence partly withheld): f1 bacteriophage origin of replication; arrow indicates direction of (+) strand synthesis
   2905..2954    -  misc_feature   bom (fragment): basis of mobility region from pBR322
   3056..3091    -  CDS            rop (fragment): Rop protein, which maintains plasmids at low copy number; rop
   3186..3290    +  promoter       AmpR promoter: bla
   3291..4151    +  CDS            AmpR: β-lactamase; bla; confers resistance to ampicillin, carbenicillin, and related antibiotics
   4322..4910    +  rep_origin     ori: high-copy-number ColE1/pMB1/pBR322/pUC origin of replication
>Addgene plasmid #230800 | AiP20138 - pAAV-AiE0464m_3xC2-minBG-iCre(R297T)-BGHpA | addgene full sequence | sequence record 471054 | Addgene NGS Result
CCTGCAGGCAGCTGCGCGCTCGCTCGCTCACTGAGGCCGCCCGGGCGTCGGGCGACCTTTGGTCGCCCGG
CCTCAGTGAGCGAGCGAGCGCGCAGAGAGGGAGTGGCCAACTCCATCACTAGGGGTTCCTGCGGCCGCAC
GCGTTTTGTGTCTGCTATTGCATTTACATAGTGACATAGGCTTACAGGATATTGTAAATGTCATCCCTAG
ATACATTTATGTAACCTTTTTTTAAAATAAAACTCTAACAAATGTTAGTTATTGTGCACTATGGTTTTGA
ATATTTGAATTTGCTTTGCTCAGATCTAAATAACTTCTGATAAGTTTGGCATTCAGGAAAGAGTAAATGT
AAATGTAGAAATGCTTGGAATTTTGTGTCTGCTATTGCATTTACATAGTGACATAGGCTTACAGGATATT
GTAAATGTCATCCCTAGATACATTTATGTAACCTTTTTTTAAAATAAAACTCTAACAAATGTTAGTTATT
GTGCACTATGGTTTTGAATATTTGAATTTGCTTTGCTCAGATCTAAATAACTTCTGATAAGTTTGGCATT
CAGGAAAGAGTAAATGTAAATGTAGAAATGCTTGGAATTTTGTGTCTGCTATTGCATTTACATAGTGACA
TAGGCTTACAGGATATTGTAAATGTCATCCCTAGATACATTTATGTAACCTTTTTTTAAAATAAAACTCT
AACAAATGTTAGTTATTGTGCACTATGGTTTTGAATATTTGAATTTGCTTTGCTCAGATCTAAATAACTT
CTGATAAGTTTGGCATTCAGGAAAGAGTAAATGTAAATGTAGAAATGCTTGGAATGAGCTCGGGCTGGGC
ATAAAAGTCAGGGCAGAGCCATCTATTGCTTACATTTGCTTCTGGGATCCAGATCTTTCGAAGCTAGCCA
CCATGGTGCCCAAGAAGAAGAGGAAAGTCTCCAACCTGCTGACTGTGCACCAAAACCTGCCTGCCCTCCC
TGTGGATGCCACCTCTGATGAAGTCAGGAAGAACCTGATGGACATGTTCAGGGACAGGCAGGCCTTCTCT
GAACACACCTGGAAGATGCTCCTGTCTGTGTGCAGATCCTGGGCTGCCTGGTGCAAGCTGAACAACAGGA
AATGGTTCCCTGCTGAACCTGAGGATGTGAGGGACTACCTCCTGTACCTGCAAGCCAGAGGCCTGGCTGT
GAAGACCATCCAACAGCACCTGGGCCAGCTCAACATGCTGCACAGGAGATCTGGCCTGCCTCGCCCTTCT
GACTCCAATGCTGTGTCCCTGGTGATGAGGAGAATCAGAAAGGAGAATGTGGATGCTGGGGAGAGAGCCA
AGCAGGCCCTGGCCTTTGAACGCACTGACTTTGACCAAGTCAGATCCCTGATGGAGAACTCTGACAGATG
CCAGGACATCAGGAACCTGGCCTTCCTGGGCATTGCCTACAACACCCTGCTGCGCATTGCCGAAATTGCC
AGAATCAGAGTGAAGGACATCTCCCGCACCGATGGTGGGAGAATGCTGATCCACATTGGCAGGACCAAGA
CCCTGGTGTCCACAGCTGGTGTGGAGAAGGCCCTGTCCCTGGGGGTTACCAAGCTGGTGGAGAGATGGAT
CTCTGTGTCTGGTGTGGCTGATGACCCCAACAACTACCTGTTCTGCCGGGTCAGAAAGAATGGTGTGGCT
GCCCCTTCTGCCACCTCCCAACTGTCCACCCGGGCCCTGGAAGGGATCTTTGAGGCCACCCACCGCCTGA
TCTATGGTGCCAAGGATGACTCTGGGCAGAGATACCTGGCCTGGTCTGGCCACTCTGCCAGAGTGGGTGC
TGCCACCGACATGGCCAGGGCTGGTGTGTCCATCCCTGAAATCATGCAGGCTGGTGGCTGGACCAATGTG
AACATTGTGATGAACTACATCAGAAACCTGGACTCTGAGACTGGGGCCATGGTGAGGCTGCTCGAAGATG
GGGACTGAGGCGCGCCGAATTCAAGCTTCTCGAGAGATCTTCGACTGTGCCTTCTAGTTGCCAGCCATCT
GTTGTTTGCCCCTCCCCCGTGCCTTCCTTGACCCTGGAAGGTGCCACTCCCACTGTCCTTTCCTAATAAA
ATGAGGAAATTGCATCGCATTGTCTGAGTAGGTGTCATTCTATTCTGGGGGGTGGGGTGGGGCAGGACAG
CAAGGGGGAGGATTGGGAAGACAATAGCAGGCATGAGATCTCACGTGCGGACCGAGCGGCCGCAGGAACC
CCTAGTGATGGAGTTGGCCACTCCCTCTCTGCGCGCTCGCTCGCTCACTGAGGCCGGGCGACCAAAGGTC
GCCCGACGCCCGGGCTTTGCCCGGGCGGCCTCAGTGAGCGAGCGAGCGCGCAGCTGCCTGCAGGGGCGCC
TGATGCGGTATTTTCTCCTTACGCATCTGTGCGGTATTTCACACCGCATA
[95 nt withheld, positions 2431-2525]
T
[46 nt withheld, positions 2527-2572]
C
[141 nt withheld, positions 2574-2714]
CCTTTGACGTTGGAGTCCACGTTCTTT
[37 nt withheld, positions 2742-2778]
ACTCTATCTCGGGCTATTCTTTTGATTTATAAGGGATTTTGCCGATTTCGGTCTATTGGTTAAAAAATGA
GCTGATTTAACAAAAATTTAACGCGAATTTTAACAAAATATTAACGTTTACAATTTTATGGTGCACTCTC
AGTACAATCTGCTCTGATGCCGCATAGTTAAGCCAGCCCCGACACCCGCCAACACCCGCTGACGCGCCCT
GACGGGCTTGTCTGCTCCCGGCATCCGCTTACAGACAAGCTGTGACCGTCTCCGGGAGCTGCATGTGTCA
GAGGTTTTCACCGTCATCACCGAAACGCGCGAGACGAAAGGGCCTCGTGATACGCCTATTTTTATAGGTT
AATGTCATGATAATAATGGTTTCTTAGACGTCAGGTGGCACTTTTCGGGGAAATGTGCGCGGAACCCCTA
TTTGTTTATTTTTCTAAATACATTCAAATATGTATCCGCTCATGAGACAATAACCCTGATAAATGCTTCA
ATAATATTGAAAAAGGAAGAGTATGAGTATTCAACATTTCCGTGTCGCCCTTATTCCCTTTTTTGCGGCA
TTTTGCCTTCCTGTTTTTGCTCACCCAGAAACGCTGGTGAAAGTAAAAGATGCTGAAGATCAGTTGGGTG
CACGAGTGGGTTACATCGAACTGGATCTCAACAGCGGTAAGATCCTTGAGAGTTTTCGCCCCGAAGAACG
TTTTCCAATGATGAGCACTTTTAAAGTTCTGCTATGTGGCGCGGTATTATCCCGTATTGACGCCGGGCAA
GAGCAACTCGGTCGCCGCATACACTATTCTCAGAATGACTTGGTTGAGTACTCACCAGTCACAGAAAAGC
ATCTTACGGATGGCATGACAGTAAGAGAATTATGCAGTGCTGCCATAACCATGAGTGATAACACTGCGGC
CAACTTACTTCTGACAACGATCGGAGGACCGAAGGAGCTAACCGCTTTTTTGCACAACATGGGGGATCAT
GTAACTCGCCTTGATCGTTGGGAACCGGAGCTGAATGAAGCCATACCAAACGACGAGCGTGACACCACGA
TGCCTGTAGCAATGGCAACAACGTTGCGCAAACTATTAACTGGCGAACTACTTACTCTAGCTTCCCGGCA
ACAATTAATAGACTGGATGGAGGCGGATAAAGTTGCAGGACCACTTCTGCGCTCGGCCCTTCCGGCTGGC
TGGTTTATTGCTGATAAATCTGGAGCCGGTGAGCGTGGGTCTCGCGGTATCATTGCAGCACTGGGGCCAG
ATGGTAAGCCCTCCCGTATCGTAGTTATCTACACGACGGGGAGTCAGGCAACTATGGATGAACGAAATAG
ACAGATCGCTGAGATAGGTGCCTCACTGATTAAGCATTGGTAACTGTCAGACCAAGTTTACTCATATATA
CTTTAGATTGATTTAAAACTTCATTTTTAATTTAAAAGGATCTAGGTGAAGATCCTTTTTGATAATCTCA
TGACCAAAATCCCTTAACGTGAGTTTTCGTTCCACTGAGCGTCAGACCCCGTAGAAAAGATCAAAGGATC
TTCTTGAGATCCTTTTTTTCTGCGCGTAATCTGCTGCTTGCAAACAAAAAAACCACCGCTACCAGCGGTG
GTTTGTTTGCCGGATCAAGAGCTACCAACTCTTTTTCCGAAGGTAACTGGCTTCAGCAGAGCGCAGATAC
CAAATACTGTTCTTCTAGTGTAGCCGTAGTTAGGCCACCACTTCAAGAACTCTGTAGCACCGCCTACATA
CCTCGCTCTGCTAATCCTGTTACCAGTGGCTGCTGCCAGTGGCGATAAGTCGTGTCTTACCGGGTTGGAC
TCAAGACGATAGTTACCGGATAAGGCGCAGCGGTCGGGCTGAACGGGGGGTTCGTGCACACAGCCCAGCT
TGGAGCGAACGACCTACACCGAACTGAGATACCTACAGCGTGAGCTATGAGAAAGCGCCACGCTTCCCGA
AGGGAGAAAGGCGGACAGGTATCCGGTAAGCGGCAGGGTCGGAACAGGAGAGCGCACGAGGGAGCTTCCA
GGGGGAAACGCCTGGTATCTTTATAGTCCTGTCGGGTTTCGCCACCTCTGACTTGAGCGTCGATTTTTGT
GATGCTCGTCAGGGGGGCGGAGCCTATGGAAAAACGCCAGCAACGCGGCCTTTTTACGGTTCCTGGCCTT
TTGCTGGCCTTTTGCTCACATGT
